Addgene plasmid #98210: UKNP2.3.1
Purpose: Expression of HCV E1E2 genes cloned from patient serum. United Kingdom Nottingham Panel x.xx.xx (genotype.patient number.clone number)
Depositing lab: Jonathan Ball. Depositing organization: University of Nottingham. Publication: A Diverse Panel of Hepatitis C Virus Glycoproteins for Use in Vaccine Research Reveals Extremes of Monoclonal Antibody Neutralization Resistance. Urbanowicz RA, McClure CP, Brown RJ, Tsoleridis T, Persson MA, Krey T, Irving WL, Ball JK, Tarr AW. J Virol. 2015 Dec 23;90(7):3288-301. doi: 10.1128/JVI.02700-15. PubMed 26699643.
Backbone
  Vector backbone: pCR3
  Backbone manufacturer: Invitrogen
  Vector type: Mammalian Expression
Growth in bacteria
  Bacterial resistance: Ampicillin, 100 μg/mL
  Growth temperature: 37°C
  Growth strain: DH5alpha
  Copy number: High Copy
Gene/Insert
  Gene/Insert name: HCV E1E2 (alt name: UKNP2.3.1)
  Species: Hepatitis C virus
  Insert size (bp): 1746
  GenBank ID: KU285212.1
  Cloning method: Unknown
  Sequencing primers: 5′ T7F; 3′ bGHR
Terms and licenses: Academic/Nonprofit Terms; Industry Terms: Not Available to Industry
How to cite: UKNP2.3.1 was a gift from Jonathan Ball (Addgene plasmid # 98210 ; http://n2t.net/addgene:98210 ; RRID:Addgene_98210)
