[The description below was written by a language model from this plasmid's Addgene catalogue record and pLannotate feature annotations shown in this document.]
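Description:
UKNP2.3.1 is a mammalian expression plasmid built on the Invitrogen pCR3 backbone that carries the E1E2 envelope glycoprotein coding region of hepatitis C virus, cloned from patient serum. It belongs to the United Kingdom Nottingham Panel, whose naming scheme encodes genotype, patient number and clone number, so this clone is genotype 2, patient 3, clone 1. The insert is recorded as 1,746 bp. The automated annotation detects it as a roughly 1.7 kb fragment of the HCV polyprotein. The NS2 protease text attached to that hit is simply the generic description of the matched polyprotein entry and does not mean NS2 is present.

The open reading frame lies downstream of the human CMV immediate-early enhancer and promoter and is followed by the bovine growth hormone polyadenylation signal, giving strong constitutive expression in transfected mammalian cells. A T7 promoter sits between the CMV promoter and the insert; it could support in vitro transcription and also serves as a sequencing primer site. A separate SV40 early promoter drives a Tn5 neomycin/kanamycin phosphotransferase gene with an HSV TK polyadenylation signal, which could permit G418 selection. In bacteria the plasmid is maintained at high copy through a ColE1/pUC-type origin and selected with ampicillin via β-lactamase. An f1 origin is also present. Several very short annotated fragments (HIV-1 LTR, ble, extra bGH and SV40 pieces) are probably backbone remnants or spurious matches.

The depositor and sequencing-derived records differ by only six nucleotides in length and give the same feature layout. The associated publication title presents the panel as a diverse set of HCV glycoproteins for vaccine research, including study of resistance to neutralization by monoclonal antibodies.
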