Features (pLannotate 1.2.2; 17 found; start..end, strand, type, name):
     13..1752    +  CDS            POLG_HCVGL (fragment): Experimental evidence at protein level: Swiss-Prot protein existence level 1. [Protease NS2]: Cysteine protease required for the proteolytic auto-cleavage between the non-structural proteins NS2 and NS3 (By similarity). The N-terminus of NS3 is required for the function of NS2 protease (active region NS2-3) (By similarity). Promotes the initiation of viral particle assembly by mediating the interaction between structural and non-structural proteins (By similarity). From Hepatitis C virus (isolate Glasgow) (HCV).
   1849..2073    +  polyA_signal   bGH poly(A) signal: bovine growth hormone polyadenylation signal
   2077..2095    +  promoter       SV40 promoter (fragment): SV40 enhancer and early promoter
   2205..2793    -  rep_origin     ori: high-copy-number ColE1/pMB1/pBR322/pUC origin of replication
   3015..3031    +  polyA_signal   bGH poly(A) signal (fragment): bovine growth hormone polyadenylation signal
   3122..3169    -  polyA_signal   HSV TK poly(A) signal: herpes simplex virus thymidine kinase polyadenylation signal (Cole and Stacy, 1985)
   3228..3380    -  CDS            ble (fragment): BLE_KLEPN - Experimental evidence at protein level: Swiss-Prot protein existence level 1. Binding protein with a strong affinity to the bleomycin family of antibiotics. Binds to CL990; an antimitotic-antibiotic compound. From Klebsiella pneumoniae.
   3401..4189    -  CDS            NeoR/KanR: aminoglycoside phosphotransferase confers resistance to neomycin, kanamycin, and G418 (Geneticin®)
   4224..4581    -  promoter       SV40 promoter: SV40 enhancer and early promoter
   4583..4600    -  promoter       AmpR promoter (fragment): bla
   4641..5501    -  CDS            AmpR: β-lactamase; bla; confers resistance to ampicillin, carbenicillin, and related antibiotics
   5502..5606    -  promoter       AmpR promoter: bla
   5633..6061    +  rep_origin     f1 ori (sequence partly withheld): f1 bacteriophage origin of replication; arrow indicates direction of (+) strand synthesis
   6100..6479    +  enhancer       CMV enhancer: human cytomegalovirus immediate early enhancer
   6480..6683    +  promoter       CMV promoter: human cytomegalovirus (CMV) immediate early promoter
   6679..6712    +  LTR            5' LTR (truncated) (fragment): truncated 5' long terminal repeat (LTR) from HIV-1
   6728..6746    +  promoter       T7 promoter: promoter for bacteriophage T7 RNA polymerase
>Addgene plasmid #98210 | UKNP2.3.1 | depositor full sequence | sequence record 180022 | UKNP2.3.1 sequence 6825 bps
TCTCGAGCCATGGGTTGCTCTTTTTCTATCTTTCTCTTAGCTCTCTTGTCTTGCATCTCTGTGCCAGTTT
CCGCCATAGAAGTCAAGAACACTAGCGACTCCTACATGGCGACCAACGATTGCTCCAACTCCAGCATCGT
GTGGCAGCTTCAAGATGCAGTGCTCCATACTCCTGGGTGTGTCCCTTGTGGGCGGATTGGCAACGTGTCT
CGGTGTTGGGTGCCGGTCACTCCCAATGTGGCCATAAGTCAACCCGGCGCCCTCACCAAAGGCTTGCGAG
CACACATCGATATCGTTGTGATGTCCGCCACGCTTTGTTCTGCTCTCTACGTGGGGGACGTGTGTGGCGC
CTTGATGATAGCCGCTCAGGTTGTCGTCCAATCGCCACAACACCATCACTTTGTCCAGGAATGCAATTGT
TCCATATATCCGGGCCATATTACGGGACACCGCATGGCTTGGGATATGATGATGAACTGGTCGCCCACCA
CCACCATACTCCTGGCGTACTTGATGCGCATCCCGGAGGTTGTCTTGGACATTGTTACAGGGGGTCACTG
GGGCGTGTTGTTTGGCCTGGCCTACTTTTCCATGCAGGGAACGTGGGCGAAGGTCATCGTCATCCTCCTG
TTGACCGCTGGGGTGGAGGCGAGCACTCACACCATCGGAGGGGCTGCCGGAAGGACTGCATCTGGGCTAA
CCGGGCTTTTTACCTCCGGGGCCCAGCAGAAAATCCAGCTCATCCACACCAACGGCAGCTGGCACATTAA
TAGAACAGCTCTGAATTGCAATGACAGCCTGAAGACCGGCTTCATCGCGGCTCTGTTCTATGTCAGGTCC
TTCAACTCCTCAGGGTGCCCCGAGCGCTTAGCGGCCTGTCGAAGGATTGAGAGCTTCCGCATAGGGTGGG
GCCCCCTTAGGTATGAGGAGAATGTCAACAATGATGCAGACATGAGACCGTACTGCTGGCATTACCCTCC
CAGACCATGTGGCATAGTCCCTGCACGGAGCGTGTGTGGCCCGGTGTACTGTTTCACTCCCAGCCCAGTT
GTGGTGGGCACCACCGATAGAGCCGGAGTGCCTACCTACACTTGGGGGGAGAATGAGACAGACGTCTTCC
TGCTCAACAGCACCCGCCCACCGAGGGGCGCTTGGTTTGGGTGTACGTGGATGAACAGCACCGGGTTCAC
CAAAACCTGCGGCGCACCACCTTGCCGCATCAGGGGCGATTTCAATGCCAGTGAGGACCTGTTATGCCCC
ACGGATTGCTTCAGGAAACATCCTGAGGCGACCTACGCCAAATGTGGGGCTGGGCCATGGTTGACACCCC
GGTGTCTGATCGACTACCCCTACAGACTGTGGCATTACCCGTGCACAGTCAACTATACCATCTTTAAGAT
ACGGATGTTTGTGGGGGGTGTTGAACACAGACTTGAAGCGGCCTGCAACTTCACTCGTGGGGACCGTTGC
AATCTCGAGGACAGGGATAGGAGTCAGCTAAGCCCATTGCTGCACTCCACCACTGAATGGGCCATCTTAC
CTTGCACCTTCTCAGACTTACCCGCTTTGTCAACCGGCCTGTTGCACCTCCACCAAAACATCGTGGATGT
GCAGTATTTGTACGGCCTGTCACCAGCCATAATGCGGTACGTCATCAAGTGGGAATGGGTCGTCCTCCTA
TTTCTGCTCTTGGCGGACGCCAGGGTCTGTGCATGCCTTTGGATGCTCATCCTATTGGGCCAAGCCGAAG
CGTAATCTAGAAAGTTTAAGCCGAATTCTGCAGATATCCAGCACAGTGGCGGCCGCTCGAGTCTAGAGGG
CCCGTTTAAACCCGCTGATCAGCCTCGACTGTGCCTTCTAGTTGCCAGCCATCTGTTGTTTGCCCCTCCC
CCGTGCCTTCCTTGACCCTGGAAGGTGCCACTCCCACTGTCCTTTCCTAATAAAATGAGGAAATTGCATC
GCATTGTCTGAGTAGGTGTCATTCTATTCTGGGGGGTGGGGTGGGGCAGGACAGCAAGGGGGAGGATTGG
GAAGACAATAGCAGGCATGCTGGGGATGCGGTGGGCTCTATGGCTTCTGAGGCGGAAAGAACCAGTGGCG
GTAATACGGTTATCCACAGAATCAGGGGATAACGCAGGAAAGAACATGTGAGCAAAAGGCCAGCAAAAGG
CCAGGAACCGTAAAAAGGCCGCGTTGCTGGCGTTTTTCCATAGGCTCCGCCCCCCTGACGAGCATCACAA
AAATCGACGCTCAAGTCAGAGGTGGCGAAACCCGACAGGACTATAAAGATACCAGGCGTTTCCCCCTGGA
AGCTCCCTCGTGCGCTCTCCTGTTCCGACCCTGCCGCTTACCGGATACCTGTCCGCCTTTCTCCCTTCGG
GAAGCGTGGCGCTTTCTCATAGCTCACGCTGTAGGTATCTCAGTTCGGTGTAGGTCGTTCGCTCCAAGCT
GGGCTGTGTGCACGAACCCCCCGTTCAGCCCGACCGCTGCGCCTTATCCGGTAACTATCGTCTTGAGTCC
AACCCGGTAAGACACGACTTATCGCCACTGGCAGCAGCCACTGGTAACAGGATTAGCAGAGCGAGGTATG
TAGGCGGTGCTACAGAGTTCTTGAAGTGGTGGCCTAACTACGGCTACACTAGAAGGACAGTATTTGGTAT
CTGCGCTCTGCTGAAGCCAGTTACCTTCGGAAAAAGAGTTGGTAGCTCTTGATCCGGCAAACAAACCACC
GCTGGTAGCGGTGGTTTTTTTGTTTGCAAGCAGCAGATTACGCGCAGAAAAAAAGGATCTCAAGAAGATC
CTTTGATCTTTTCTACGGGGTCTGACGCTCAGTGGAACGAAAACTCACGTTAAGGGATTTTGGTCATGAG
ATTATCAAAAAGGATCTTCACCTAGATCCTTTTAAATTAAAAATGAAGTTTTAAATCAATCTAAAGTATA
TATGAGTAACCTGAGGCTATGGCAGGGCCTGCCGCCCCGACGTTGGCTGCGAGCCCTGGGCCTTCACCCG
AACTTGGGGGGTGGGGTGGGGAAAAGGAAGAAACGCGGGCGTATTGGCCCCAATGGGGTCTCGGTGGGGT
ATCGACAGAGTGCCAGCCCTGGGACCGAACCCCGCGTTTATGAACAAACGACCCAACACCGTGCGTTTTA
TTCTGTCTTTTTATTGCCGTCATAGCGCGGGTTCCTTCCGGTATTGTCTCCTTCCGTGTTTCAGTTAGCC
TCCCCCTAGGGTGGGCGAAGAACTCCAGCATGAGATCCCCGCGCTGGAGGATCATCCAGCCGGCGTCCCG
GAAAACGATTCCGAAGCCCAACCTTTCATAGAAGGCGGCGGTGGAATCGAAATCTCGTGATGGCAGGTTG
GGCGTCGCTTGGTCGGTCATTTCGAACCCCAGAGTCCCGCTCAGAAGAACTCGTCAAGAAGGCGATAGAA
GGCGATGCGCTGCGAATCGGGAGCGGCGATACCGTAAAGCACGAGGAAGCGGTCAGCCCATTCGCCGCCA
AGCTCTTCAGCAATATCACGGGTAGCCAACGCTATGTCCTGATAGCGGTCCGCCACACCCAGCCGGCCAC
AGTCGATGAATCCAGAAAAGCGGCCATTTTCCACCATGATATTCGGCAAGCAGGCATCGCCATGGGTCAC
GACGAGATCCTCGCCGTCGGGCATGCTCGCCTTGAGCCTGGCGAACAGTTCGGCTGGCGCGAGCCCCTGA
TGCTCTTGATCATCCTGATCGACAAGACCGGCTTCCATCCGAGTACGTGCTCGCTCGATGCGATGTTTCG
CTTGGTGGTCGAATGGGCAGGTAGCCGGATCAAGCGTATGCAGCCGCCGCATTGCATCAGCCATGATGGA
TACTTTCTCGGCAGGAGCAAGGTGAGATGACAGGAGATCCTGCCCCGGCACTTCGCCCAATAGCAGCCAG
TCCCTTCCCGCTTCAGTGACAACGTCGAGCACAGCTGCGCAAGGAACGCCCGTCGTGGCCAGCCACGATA
GCCGCGCTGCCTCGTCTTGCAGTTCATTCAGGGCACCGGACAGGTCGGTCTTGACAAAAAGAACCGGGCG
CCCCTGCGCTGACAGCCGGAACACGGCGGCATCAGAGCAGCCGATTGTCTGTTGTGCCCAGTCATAGCCG
AATAGCCTCTCCACCCAAGCGGCCGGAGAACCTGCGTGCAATCCATCTTGTTCAATCATGCGAAACGATC
CTCATCCTGTCTCTTGATCGATCTTTGCAAAAGCCTAGGCCTCCAAAAAAGCCTCCTCACTACTTCTGGA
ATAGCTCAGAGGCCGAGGCGGCCTCGGCCTCTGCATAAATAAAAAAAATTAGTCAGCCATGGGGCGGAGA
ATGGGCGGAACTGGGCGGAGTTAGGGGCGGGATGGGCGGAGTTAGGGGCGGGACTATGGTTGCTGACTAA
TTGAGATGCATGCTTTGCATACTTCTGCCTGCTGGGGAGCCTGGGGACTTTCCACACCTGGTTGCTGACT
AATTGAGATGCATGCTTTGCATACTTCTGCCTGCTGGGGAGCCTGGGGACTTTCCACACCCTAACTGACA
CACATTCCACAGCTGGTTCTTTCCGCCTCAGGACTCTTCCTTTTTCAATAAATCAATCTAAAGTATATAT
GAGTAAACTTGGTCTGACAGTTACCAATGCTTAATCAGTGAGGCACCTATCTCAGCGATCTGTCTATTTC
GTTCATCCATAGTTGCCTGACTCCCCGTCGTGTAGATAACTACGATACGGGAGGGCTTACCATCTGGCCC
CAGTGCTGCAATGATACCGCGAGACCCACGCTCACCGGCTCCAGATTTATCAGCAATAAACCAGCCAGCC
GGAAGGGCCGAGCGCAGAAGTGGTCCTGCAACTTTATCCGCCTCCATCCAGTCTATTAATTGTTGCCGGG
AAGCTAGAGTAAGTAGTTCGCCAGTTAATAGTTTGCGCAACGTTGTTGCCATTGCTACAGGCATCGTGGT
GTCACGCTCGTCGTTTGGTATGGCTTCATTCAGCTCCGGTTCCCAACGATCAAGGCGAGTTACATGATCC
CCCATGTTGTGCAAAAAAGCGGTTAGCTCCTTCGGTCCTCCGATCGTTGTCAGAAGTAAGTTGGCCGCAG
TGTTATCACTCATGGTTATGGCAGCACTGCATAATTCTCTTACTGTCATGCCATCCGTAAGATGCTTTTC
TGTGACTGGTGAGTACTCAACCAAGTCATTCTGAGAATAGTGTATGCGGCGACCGAGTTGCTCTTGCCCG
GCGTCAATACGGGATAATACCGCGCCACATAGCAGAACTTTAAAAGTGCTCATCATTGGAAAACGTTCTT
CGGGGCGAAAACTCTCAAGGATCTTACCGCTGTTGAGATCCAGTTCGATGTAACCCACTCGTGCACCCAA
CTGATCTTCAGCATCTTTTACTTTCACCAGCGTTTCTGGGTGAGCAAAAACAGGAAGGCAAAATGCCGCA
AAAAAGGGAATAAGGGCGACACGGAAATGTTGAATACTCATACTCTTCCTTTTTCAATATTATTGAAGCA
TTTATCAGGGTTATTGTCTCATGAGCGGATACATATTTGAATGTATTTAGAAAAATAAACAAATAGGGGT
TCCGCGCACATTTCCCCGAAAAGTGCCACCTG
[124 nt withheld, positions 5633-5756]
C
[91 nt withheld, positions 5758-5848]
A
[49 nt withheld, positions 5850-5898]
CCTTTGACGTTGGAGTCCACGTTCTTT
[37 nt withheld, positions 5926-5962]
ACCCTATCTCGGTCTATTCTTTTGATTTATAAGGGATTTTGCCGATTTCGGCCTATTGGTTAAAAAATGA
GCTGATTTAACAAAAATTTAACGCGAATTTTAACAAAATATTAACGCTTACAATTTACGCGCGCGTTGAC
ATTGATTATTGACTAGTTATTAATAGTAATCAATTACGGGGTCATTAGTTCATAGCCCATATATGGAGTT
CCGCGTTACATAACTTACGGTAAATGGCCCGCCTGGCTGACCGCCCAACGACCCCCGCCCATTGACGTCA
ATAATGACGTATGTTCCCATAGTAACGCCAATAGGGACTTTCCATTGACGTCAATGGGTGGACTATTTAC
GGTAAACTGCCCACTTGGCAGTACATCAAGTGTATCATATGCCAAGTACGCCCCCTATTGACGTCAATGA
CGGTAAATGGCCCGCCTGGCATTATGCCCAGTACATGACCTTATGGGACTTTCCTACTTGGCAGTACATC
TACGTATTAGTCATCGCTATTACCATGGTGATGCGGTTTTGGCAGTACATCAATGGGCGTGGATAGCGGT
TTGACTCACGGGGATTTCCAAGTCTCCACCCCATTGACGTCAATGGGAGTTTGTTTTGGCACCAAAATCA
ACGGGACTTTCCAAAATGTCGTAACAACTCCGCCCCATTGACGCAAATGGGCGGTAGGCGTGTACGGTGG
GAGGTCTATATAAGCAGAGCTCTCTGGCTAACTAGAGAACCCACTGCTTACTGGCTTATCGAAATTAATA
CGACTCACTATAGGGAGACCCAAGCTGGCTAGCGTTTAAACTTAAGCTTGGTACCGAGCTCGGATCCACT
AGTCCAGTGTGGTGGAATTCGGC
