Features (pLannotate 1.2.2; 17 found; start..end, strand, type, name):
     13..1752    +  CDS            POLG_HCVGL (fragment): Experimental evidence at protein level: Swiss-Prot protein existence level 1. [Protease NS2]: Cysteine protease required for the proteolytic auto-cleavage between the non-structural proteins NS2 and NS3 (By similarity). The N-terminus of NS3 is required for the function of NS2 protease (active region NS2-3) (By similarity). Promotes the initiation of viral particle assembly by mediating the interaction between structural and non-structural proteins (By similarity). From Hepatitis C virus (isolate Glasgow) (HCV).
   1849..2073    +  polyA_signal   bGH poly(A) signal: bovine growth hormone polyadenylation signal
   2077..2095    +  promoter       SV40 promoter (fragment): SV40 enhancer and early promoter
   2205..2793    -  rep_origin     ori: high-copy-number ColE1/pMB1/pBR322/pUC origin of replication
   3015..3031    +  polyA_signal   bGH poly(A) signal (fragment): bovine growth hormone polyadenylation signal
   3122..3169    -  polyA_signal   HSV TK poly(A) signal: herpes simplex virus thymidine kinase polyadenylation signal (Cole and Stacy, 1985)
   3228..3380    -  CDS            ble (fragment): BLE_KLEPN - Experimental evidence at protein level: Swiss-Prot protein existence level 1. Binding protein with a strong affinity to the bleomycin family of antibiotics. Binds to CL990; an antimitotic-antibiotic compound. From Klebsiella pneumoniae.
   3401..4195    -  CDS            NeoR/KanR: aminoglycoside phosphotransferase from Tn5; aph(3')-II (or nptII); confers resistance to neomycin, kanamycin, and G418 (Geneticin®)
   4230..4587    -  promoter       SV40 promoter: SV40 enhancer and early promoter
   4589..4606    -  promoter       AmpR promoter (fragment): bla
   4647..5507    -  CDS            AmpR: β-lactamase; bla; confers resistance to ampicillin, carbenicillin, and related antibiotics
   5508..5612    -  promoter       AmpR promoter: bla
   5639..6067    +  rep_origin     f1 ori (sequence partly withheld): f1 bacteriophage origin of replication; arrow indicates direction of (+) strand synthesis
   6106..6485    +  enhancer       CMV enhancer: human cytomegalovirus immediate early enhancer
   6486..6689    +  promoter       CMV promoter: human cytomegalovirus (CMV) immediate early promoter
   6685..6718    +  LTR            5' LTR (truncated) (fragment): truncated 5' long terminal repeat (LTR) from HIV-1
   6734..6752    +  promoter       T7 promoter: promoter for bacteriophage T7 RNA polymerase
>Addgene plasmid #98210 | UKNP2.3.1 | addgene full sequence | sequence record 190113 | Addgene NGS Result
TCTCGAGCCATGGGTTGCTCTTTTTCTATCTTTCTCTTAGCTCTCTTGTCTTGCATCTCTGTGCCAGTTT
CCGCCATAGAAGTCAAGAACACTAGCGACTCCTACATGGCGACCAACGATTGCTCCAACTCCAGCATCGT
GTGGCAGCTTCAAGATGCAGTGCTCCATACTCCTGGGTGTGTCCCTTGTGGGCGGATTGGCAACGTGTCT
CGGTGTTGGGTGCCGGTCACTCCCAATGTGGCCATAAGTCAACCCGGCGCCCTCACCAAAGGCTTGCGAG
CACACATCGATATCGTTGTGATGTCCGCCACGCTTTGTTCTGCTCTCTACGTGGGGGACGTGTGTGGCGC
CTTGATGATAGCCGCTCAGGTTGTCGTCCAATCGCCACAACACCATCACTTTGTCCAGGAATGCAATTGT
TCCATATATCCGGGCCATATTACGGGACACCGCATGGCTTGGGATATGATGATGAACTGGTCGCCCACCA
CCACCATACTCCTGGCGTACTTGATGCGCATCCCGGAGGTTGTCTTGGACATTGTTACAGGGGGTCACTG
GGGCGTGTTGTTTGGCCTGGCCTACTTTTCCATGCAGGGAACGTGGGCGAAGGTCATCGTCATCCTCCTG
TTGACCGCTGGGGTGGAGGCGAGCACTCACACCATCGGAGGGGCTGCCGGAAGGACTGCATCTGGGCTAA
CCGGGCTTTTTACCTCCGGGGCCCAGCAGAAAATCCAGCTCATCCACACCAACGGCAGCTGGCACATTAA
TAGAACAGCTCTGAATTGCAATGACAGCCTGAAGACCGGCTTCATCGCGGCTCTGTTCTATGTCAGGTCC
TTCAACTCCTCAGGGTGCCCCGAGCGCTTAGCGGCCTGTCGAAGGATTGAGAGCTTCCGCATAGGGTGGG
GCCCCCTTAGGTATGAGGAGAATGTCAACAATGATGCAGACATGAGACCGTACTGCTGGCATTACCCTCC
CAGACCATGTGGCATAGTCCCTGCACGGAGCGTGTGTGGCCCGGTGTACTGTTTCACTCCCAGCCCAGTT
GTGGTGGGCACCACCGATAGAGCCGGAGTGCCTACCTACACTTGGGGGGAGAATGAGACAGACGTCTTCC
TGCTCAACAGCACCCGCCCACCGAGGGGCGCTTGGTTTGGGTGTACGTGGATGAACAGCACCGGGTTCAC
CAAAACCTGCGGCGCACCACCTTGCCGCATCAGGGGCGATTTCAATGCCAGTGAGGACCTGTTATGCCCC
ACGGATTGCTTCAGGAAACATCCTGAGGCGACCTACGCCAAATGTGGGGCTGGGCCATGGTTGACACCCC
GGTGTCTGATCGACTACCCCTACAGACTGTGGCATTACCCGTGCACAGTCAACTATACCATCTTTAAGAT
ACGGATGTTTGTGGGGGGTGTTGAACACAGACTTGAAGCGGCCTGCAACTTCACTCGTGGGGACCGTTGC
AATCTCGAGGACAGGGATAGGAGTCAGCTAAGCCCATTGCTGCACTCCACCACTGAATGGGCCATCTTAC
CTTGCACCTTCTCAGACTTACCCGCTTTGTCAACCGGCCTGTTGCACCTCCACCAAAACATCGTGGATGT
GCAGTATTTGTACGGCCTGTCACCAGCCATAATGCGGTACGTCATCAAGTGGGAATGGGTCGTCCTCCTA
TTTCTGCTCTTGGCGGACGCCAGGGTCTGTGCATGCCTTTGGATGCTCATCCTATTGGGCCAAGCCGAAG
CGTAATCTAGAAAGTTTAAGCCGAATTCTGCAGATATCCAGCACAGTGGCGGCCGCTCGAGTCTAGAGGG
CCCGTTTAAACCCGCTGATCAGCCTCGACTGTGCCTTCTAGTTGCCAGCCATCTGTTGTTTGCCCCTCCC
CCGTGCCTTCCTTGACCCTGGAAGGTGCCACTCCCACTGTCCTTTCCTAATAAAATGAGGAAATTGCATC
GCATTGTCTGAGTAGGTGTCATTCTATTCTGGGGGGTGGGGTGGGGCAGGACAGCAAGGGGGAGGATTGG
GAAGACAATAGCAGGCATGCTGGGGATGCGGTGGGCTCTATGGCTTCTGAGGCGGAAAGAACCAGTGGCG
GTAATACGGTTATCCACAGAATCAGGGGATAACGCAGGAAAGAACATGTGAGCAAAAGGCCAGCAAAAGG
CCAGGAACCGTAAAAAGGCCGCGTTGCTGGCGTTTTTCCATAGGCTCCGCCCCCCTGACGAGCATCACAA
AAATCGACGCTCAAGTCAGAGGTGGCGAAACCCGACAGGACTATAAAGATACCAGGCGTTTCCCCCTGGA
AGCTCCCTCGTGCGCTCTCCTGTTCCGACCCTGCCGCTTACCGGATACCTGTCCGCCTTTCTCCCTTCGG
GAAGCGTGGCGCTTTCTCATAGCTCACGCTGTAGGTATCTCAGTTCGGTGTAGGTCGTTCGCTCCAAGCT
GGGCTGTGTGCACGAACCCCCCGTTCAGCCCGACCGCTGCGCCTTATCCGGTAACTATCGTCTTGAGTCC
AACCCGGTAAGACACGACTTATCGCCACTGGCAGCAGCCACTGGTAACAGGATTAGCAGAGCGAGGTATG
TAGGCGGTGCTACAGAGTTCTTGAAGTGGTGGCCTAACTACGGCTACACTAGAAGAACAGTATTTGGTAT
CTGCGCTCTGCTGAAGCCAGTTACCTTCGGAAAAAGAGTTGGTAGCTCTTGATCCGGCAAACAAACCACC
GCTGGTAGCGGTGGTTTTTTTGTTTGCAAGCAGCAGATTACGCGCAGAAAAAAAGGATCTCAAGAAGATC
CTTTGATCTTTTCTACGGGGTCTGACGCTCAGTGGAACGAAAACTCACGTTAAGGGATTTTGGTCATGAG
ATTATCAAAAAGGATCTTCACCTAGATCCTTTTAAATTAAAAATGAAGTTTTAAATCAATCTAAAGTATA
TATGAGTAACCTGAGGCTATGGCAGGGCCTGCCGCCCCGACGTTGGCTGCGAGCCCTGGGCCTTCACCCG
AACTTGGGGGGTGGGGTGGGGAAAAGGAAGAAACGCGGGCGTATTGGCCCCAATGGGGTCTCGGTGGGGT
ATCGACAGAGTGCCAGCCCTGGGACCGAACCCCGCGTTTATGAACAAACGACCCAACACCGTGCGTTTTA
TTCTGTCTTTTTATTGCCGTCATAGCGCGGGTTCCTTCCGGTATTGTCTCCTTCCGTGTTTCAGTTAGCC
TCCCCCTAGGGTGGGCGAAGAACTCCAGCATGAGATCCCCGCGCTGGAGGATCATCCAGCCGGCGTCCCG
GAAAACGATTCCGAAGCCCAACCTTTCATAGAAGGCGGCGGTGGAATCGAAATCTCGTGATGGCAGGTTG
GGCGTCGCTTGGTCGGTCATTTCGAACCCCAGAGTCCCGCTCAGAAGAACTCGTCAAGAAGGCGATAGAA
GGCGATGCGCTGCGAATCGGGAGCGGCGATACCGTAAAGCACGAGGAAGCGGTCAGCCCATTCGCCGCCA
AGCTCTTCAGCAATATCACGGGTAGCCAACGCTATGTCCTGATAGCGGTCCGCCACACCCAGCCGGCCAC
AGTCGATGAATCCAGAAAAGCGGCCATTTTCCACCATGATATTCGGCAAGCAGGCATCGCCATGGGTCAC
GACGAGATCCTCGCCGTCGGGCATGCTCGCCTTGAGCCTGGCGAACAGTTCGGCTGGCGCGAGCCCCTGA
TGCTCTTCGTCCAGATCATCCTGATCGACAAGACCGGCTTCCATCCGAGTACGTGCTCGCTCGATGCGAT
GTTTCGCTTGGTGGTCGAATGGGCAGGTAGCCGGATCAAGCGTATGCAGCCGCCGCATTGCATCAGCCAT
GATGGATACTTTCTCGGCAGGAGCAAGGTGAGATGACAGGAGATCCTGCCCCGGCACTTCGCCCAATAGC
AGCCAGTCCCTTCCCGCTTCAGTGACAACGTCGAGCACAGCTGCGCAAGGAACGCCCGTCGTGGCCAGCC
ACGATAGCCGCGCTGCCTCGTCTTGCAGTTCATTCAGGGCACCGGACAGGTCGGTCTTGACAAAAAGAAC
CGGGCGCCCCTGCGCTGACAGCCGGAACACGGCGGCATCAGAGCAGCCGATTGTCTGTTGTGCCCAGTCA
TAGCCGAATAGCCTCTCCACCCAAGCGGCCGGAGAACCTGCGTGCAATCCATCTTGTTCAATCATGCGAA
ACGATCCTCATCCTGTCTCTTGATCGATCTTTGCAAAAGCCTAGGCCTCCAAAAAAGCCTCCTCACTACT
TCTGGAATAGCTCAGAGGCCGAGGCGGCCTCGGCCTCTGCATAAATAAAAAAAATTAGTCAGCCATGGGG
CGGAGAATGGGCGGAACTGGGCGGAGTTAGGGGCGGGATGGGCGGAGTTAGGGGCGGGACTATGGTTGCT
GACTAATTGAGATGCATGCTTTGCATACTTCTGCCTGCTGGGGAGCCTGGGGACTTTCCACACCTGGTTG
CTGACTAATTGAGATGCATGCTTTGCATACTTCTGCCTGCTGGGGAGCCTGGGGACTTTCCACACCCTAA
CTGACACACATTCCACAGCTGGTTCTTTCCGCCTCAGGACTCTTCCTTTTTCAATAAATCAATCTAAAGT
ATATATGAGTAAACTTGGTCTGACAGTTACCAATGCTTAATCAGTGAGGCACCTATCTCAGCGATCTGTC
TATTTCGTTCATCCATAGTTGCCTGACTCCCCGTCGTGTAGATAACTACGATACGGGAGGGCTTACCATC
TGGCCCCAGTGCTGCAATGATACCGCGAGACCCACGCTCACCGGCTCCAGATTTATCAGCAATAAACCAG
CCAGCCGGAAGGGCCGAGCGCAGAAGTGGTCCTGCAACTTTATCCGCCTCCATCCAGTCTATTAATTGTT
GCCGGGAAGCTAGAGTAAGTAGTTCGCCAGTTAATAGTTTGCGCAACGTTGTTGCCATTGCTACAGGCAT
CGTGGTGTCACGCTCGTCGTTTGGTATGGCTTCATTCAGCTCCGGTTCCCAACGATCAAGGCGAGTTACA
TGATCCCCCATGTTGTGCAAAAAAGCGGTTAGCTCCTTCGGTCCTCCGATCGTTGTCAGAAGTAAGTTGG
CCGCAGTGTTATCACTCATGGTTATGGCAGCACTGCATAATTCTCTTACTGTCATGCCATCCGTAAGATG
CTTTTCTGTGACTGGTGAGTACTCAACCAAGTCATTCTGAGAATAGTGTATGCGGCGACCGAGTTGCTCT
TGCCCGGCGTCAATACGGGATAATACCGCGCCACATAGCAGAACTTTAAAAGTGCTCATCATTGGAAAAC
GTTCTTCGGGGCGAAAACTCTCAAGGATCTTACCGCTGTTGAGATCCAGTTCGATGTAACCCACTCGTGC
ACCCAACTGATCTTCAGCATCTTTTACTTTCACCAGCGTTTCTGGGTGAGCAAAAACAGGAAGGCAAAAT
GCCGCAAAAAAGGGAATAAGGGCGACACGGAAATGTTGAATACTCATACTCTTCCTTTTTCAATATTATT
GAAGCATTTATCAGGGTTATTGTCTCATGAGCGGATACATATTTGAATGTATTTAGAAAAATAAACAAAT
AGGGGTTCCGCGCACATTTCCCCGAAAAGTGCCACCTG
[124 nt withheld, positions 5639-5762]
C
[91 nt withheld, positions 5764-5854]
A
[49 nt withheld, positions 5856-5904]
CCTTTGACGTTGGAGTCCACGTTCTTT
[37 nt withheld, positions 5932-5968]
ACCCTATCTCGGTCTATTCTTTTGATTTATAAGGGATTTTGCCGATTTCGGCCTATTGGTTAAAAAATGA
GCTGATTTAACAAAAATTTAACGCGAATTTTAACAAAATATTAACGCTTACAATTTACGCGCGCGTTGAC
ATTGATTATTGACTAGTTATTAATAGTAATCAATTACGGGGTCATTAGTTCATAGCCCATATATGGAGTT
CCGCGTTACATAACTTACGGTAAATGGCCCGCCTGGCTGACCGCCCAACGACCCCCGCCCATTGACGTCA
ATAATGACGTATGTTCCCATAGTAACGCCAATAGGGACTTTCCATTGACGTCAATGGGTGGAGTATTTAC
GGTAAACTGCCCACTTGGCAGTACATCAAGTGTATCATATGCCAAGTACGCCCCCTATTGACGTCAATGA
CGGTAAATGGCCCGCCTGGCATTATGCCCAGTACATGACCTTATGGGACTTTCCTACTTGGCAGTACATC
TACGTATTAGTCATCGCTATTACCATGGTGATGCGGTTTTGGCAGTACATCAATGGGCGTGGATAGCGGT
TTGACTCACGGGGATTTCCAAGTCTCCACCCCATTGACGTCAATGGGAGTTTGTTTTGGCACCAAAATCA
ACGGGACTTTCCAAAATGTCGTAACAACTCCGCCCCATTGACGCAAATGGGCGGTAGGCGTGTACGGTGG
GAGGTCTATATAAGCAGAGCTCTCTGGCTAACTAGAGAACCCACTGCTTACTGGCTTATCGAAATTAATA
CGACTCACTATAGGGAGACCCAAGCTGGCTAGCGTTTAAACTTAAGCTTGGTACCGAGCTCGGATCCACT
AGTCCAGTGTGGTGGAATTCGGC
